>Addgene plasmid #217240 | pMV-hAT-3_AMi | addgene full sequence | sequence record 441631 | Addgene NGS Result
AAAAATAAACAAATAGGGGTTCCGCGCACATTTCCCCGAAAAGTGCCACCTGACGTCTAAGAAACCATTA
TTATCATGACATTAACCTATAAAAATAGGCGTATCACGAGGCCCTTTCGTTGTAAAACGACGGCCAGTCG
AACCACGCAATGCGTCTCGATCCGCAGTGTCTTGCGTCTCTCAATTGGCTGCAGGCAGTGGCGGATTTAC
CATGAAACAAACCGTGCGGTGGCACGGGGCCCCCAATGACAGGGGGCCCCAAAATGCAGGACAAATCTGA
CAAATGACTGAACTTAATAAGCGTTGCAAGTCGCGAAGCGGTCCAGGCTTTCTGCATTCTGCGAACTTCT
TCTGCGAACTGTGCTCTAAACGTGGTTTTTTGAAGTAGTCTAGCAAAGAATTTGCTTCGCCATTTTTTCG
CTGTCTCGGCAATAGCATAACAGCAACTAAGGGAAATCGTCATTTGCCAATCAAAGTCTGTCTGCTTGAC
CAATTATCCAATTGAACAAAAGCACCCTCCCCCGCACTTTGCAACAATGCCCGTGATTTGTCACTAGTAT
GCAATGGTTCAAAATCCCGTTTTTACAGAGCCTGATAAAAACGCGGGATTAACTGCGTTAAACCTAATTG
GGTGGCCCACCCAGGCCCACCTGTGGCTACGCCCCTGCTCTTTCAGACATTTTTAATCTGCCTAAAATCA
AGGTCAGTTTTTTAGCAATAATGAAGCGACACTATGAGTCTGGCAGTCAAAAATGCAAAAAAATGAAGGC
GAGGCAAGAAGATGAAGCTAAGCAAAAAGACAGTTTGTCATCTTATTTTAAAAAGCTTGAAATATTGAAT
AGTGGACATTCATCAAAAAGTATGGGCGAGGAAACATCTGAATTATCTGATCACTTGCTGAGTTGTGGGG
ATACCACAACGACTGCAAAAGTTGAACAAGTGGACTCTGAAGTGACAATGGAACTACAAAATATTGGTAA
TTTTGTCGAAGTAAGGGAAGAAACCTACCCTGAAGACATTGCATTATGGCCAAAATCTGTTTCATTGGAT
ATGATAGAATATTTCTTAGTAAATAAACCGAAAAACGTAGGTAATATGGAAAATTTGAGAAAAAGAGTAT
GAGGTTGGAGGACGAAAGCAATTTAGAGGTCTTCATGAGTCCCATTTTCTGAGGATGAAGAAAAATGGGA
TGACAGAAATGAGAATTTGGTTGATTTTTTTCAGAAACCACTAAGGCAGTCTACTGTTATGTTTGCAAAT
TATTCCCTGACCATAGTAAAGGAAAACAAACATTCGTCGACGGGCACTCTAATTGGAGAAACATTGCAAG
AGATATTGCTGATCATGAAACTTCCAAAGCTCATATTAATGCTACCGGTGCTAGCAATTCTACCGGGTAG
GGGAGGCGCTTTTCCCAAGGCAGTCTGGAGCATGCGCTTTAGCAGCCCCGCTGGGCACTTGGCGCTACAC
AAGTGGCCTCTGGCCTCGCACACATTCCACATCCACCGGTAGGCGCCAACCGGCTCCGTTCTTTGGTGGC
CCCTTCGCGCCACCTTCTACTCCTCCCCTAGTCAGGAAGTTCCCCCCCGCCCCGCAGCTCGCGTCGTGCA
GGACGTGACAAATGGAAGTAGCACGTCTCACTAGTCTCGTGCAGATGGACAGCACCGCTGAGCAATGGAA
GCGGGTAGGCCTTTGGGGCAGCGGCCAATAGCAGCTTTGCTCCTTCGCTTTCTGGGCTCAGAGGCTGGGA
AGGGGTGGGTCCGGGGGCGGGCTCAGGGGCGGGCTCAGGGGCGGGGCGGGCGCCCGAAGGTCCTCCGGAG
GCCCGGCATTCTGCACGCTTCAAAAGCGCACGTCTGCCGCGCTGTTCTCCTCTTCCTCATCTCCGGGCCT
TTCGACCTGCAGCCAACGCCACCATGGGGACCGAGTACAAGCCCACGGTGCGCCTCGCCACCCGCGACGA
CGTCCCCCGGGCCGTACGCACCCTCGCCGCCGCGTTCGCCGACTACCCCGCCACGCGCCACACCGTCGAC
CCGGACCGCCACATCGAGCGGGTCACCGAGCTGCAAGAACTCTTCCTCACGCGCGTCGGGCTCGACATCG
GCAAGGTGTGGGTCGCGGACGACGGCGCCGCGGTGGCGGTCTGGACCACGCCGGAGAGCGTCGAAGCGGG
GGCGGTGTTCGCCGAGATCGGCCCGCGCATGGCCGAGTTGAGCGGTTCCCGGCTGGCCGCGCAGCAACAG
ATGGAAGGCCTCCTGGCGCCGCACCGGCCCAAGGAGCCCGCGTGGTTCCTGGCCACCGTCGGCGTCTCGC
CCGACCACCAGGGCAAGGGTCTGGGCAGCGCCGTCGTGCTCCCCGGAGTGGAGGCGGCCGAGCGCGCCGG
GGTGCCCGCCTTCCTGGAGACCTCCGCGCCCCGCAACCTCCCCTTCTACGAGCGGCTCGGCTTCACCGTC
ACCGCCGACGTCGAGGTGCCCGAAGGACCGCGCACCTGGTGCATGACCCGCAAGCCCGGTGCCATCGATG
CCACTAACTTCTCCCTGTTGAAACAAGCAGGGGATGTCGAAGAGAATCCCGGGCCAATGGTGAGCAAGGG
CGAGGAGCTGTTCACCGGGGTGGTGCCCATCCTGGTCGAGCTGGACGGCGACGTAAACGGCCACAAGTTC
AGCGTGTCCGGCGAGGGCGAGGGCGATGCCACCTACGGCAAGCTGACCCTGAAGTTCATCTGCACCACCG
GCAAGCTGCCCGTGCCCTGGCCCACCCTCGTGACCACCCTGACCTACGGCGTGCAGTGCTTCAGCCGCTA
CCCCGACCACATGAAGCAGCACGACTTCTTCAAGTCCGCCATGCCCGAAGGCTACGTCCAGGAGCGCACC
ATCTTCTTCAAGGACGACGGCAACTACAAGACCCGCGCCGAGGTGAAGTTCGAGGGCGACACCCTGGTGA
ACCGCATCGAGCTGAAGGGCATCGACTTCAAGGAGGACGGCAACATCCTGGGGCACAAGCTGGAGTACAA
CTACAACAGCCACAACGTCTATATCATGGCCGACAAGCAGAAGAACGGCATCAAGGTGAACTTCAAGATC
CGCCACAACATCGAGGACGGCAGCGTGCAGCTCGCCGACCACTACCAGCAGAACACCCCCATCGGCGACG
GCCCCGTGCTGCTGCCCGACAACCACTACCTGAGCACCCAGTCCGCCCTGAGCAAAGACCCCAACGAGAA
GCGCGATCACATGGTCCTGCTGGAGTTCGTGACCGCCGCCGGGATCACTCTCGGCATGGACGAGCTGTAC
AAGTAATTAATTAAGCTCGCTGATCAGCCTCGACTGTGCCTTCTAGTTGCCAGCCATCTGTTGTTTGCCC
CTCCCCCGTGCCTTCCTTGACCCTGGAAGGTGCCACTCCCACTGTCCTTTCCTAATAAAATGAGGAAATT
GCATCGCATTGTCTGAGTAGGTGTCATTCTATTCTGGGGGGTGGGGTGGGGCAGGACAGCAAGGGGGAGG
ATTGGGAAGACAATAGCAGGCATGCTGGGGATGCGGTGGGCTCTATGGCTTCTGAGGCGCGCCCTCGAGA
TAAATATATTTTTTCAAATCAAATAAGTTTCTTCAGAGGAAGTTAACTTTTATTTTTCCATTCATGCATC
ATCTATACTTTTTATTTTTACACATTTTTCATGTTAGCGTAATGCAAATACAAGCTTTCATCTAGACCAG
AAGTTCTCAAACTGTGGTCCGAGAACTCCATTCAGGTGGACCGAGGAAAGGTTATTAAGGTTTTTTTTTA
TAAAGCGCTGTTATCCAAAGCACTTTACAATAGTTAGCTAACGGTACAAACAACATTTGGAAAGATCATT
AAGTGGTCCGCCGAGACCCTCAGCAATTTTCAAGTGGTCTGTGGAAAAAAAAGTTAGACTACAAAAAAAT
CAAGGTACCTCACTTTATTTTCATTTACTTCCTATTACTTATAATATAGGAGGAGGATGAAGAAAAAAAG
AAATGAAAAATGGGGGGGAGATAAGAGAGAATGTTCTTTTTCTTGGCTGGGTCCCGAGGGGGGGGGCGAA
AATGAAGCTGCGCACAGGGCCCCACTAACTCTAAATCCGCCACTGGCTGCAGGGGGCCCAGAGACGGAGT
CACTGCCAACCGAGACGGTCATAGCTGTTTCCTGTGTGCCGCTTCCTCGCTCACTGACTCGCTGCGCTCG
GTCGTTCGGCTGCGGCGAGCGGTATCAGCTCACTCAAAGGCGGTAATACGGTTACCCACAGAATCAGGGG
ATAACGCAGGAAAGAACATGTGAGCAAAAGGCCAGCAAAAGGCCAGGAACCGTAAAAAGGCCGCGTTGCT
GGCGTTTTTCCATAGGCTCCGCCCCCCTGACGAGCATCACAAAAATCGACGCTCAAGTCAGAGGTGGCGA
AACCCGACAGGACTATAAAGATACCAGGCGTTTCCCCCTGGAAGCTCCCTCGTGCGCTCTCCTGTTCCGA
CCCTGCCGCTTACCGGATACCTGTCCGCCTTTCTCCCTTCGGGAAGCGTGGCGCTTTCTCATAGCTCACG
CTGTAGGTATCTCAGTTCGGTGTAGGTCGTTCGCTCCAAGCTGGGCTGTGTGCACGAACCCCCCGTTCAG
CCCGACCGCTGCGCCTTATCCGGTAACTATCGTCTTGAGTCCAACCCGGTAAGACACGACTTATCGCCAC
TGGCAGCAGCCACTGGTAACAGGATTAGCAGAGCGAGGTATGTAGGCGGTGCTACAGAGTTCTTGAAGTG
GTGGCCTAACTACGGCTACACTAGAAGAACAGTATTTGGTATCTGCGCTCTGCTGAAGCCAGTTACCTTC
GGAAAAAGAGTTGGTAGCTCTTGATCCGGCAAACAAACCACCGCTGGTAGCGGTGGTTTTTTTGTTTGCA
AGCAGCAGATTACGCGCAGAAAAAAAGGATCTCAAGAAGATCCTTTGATCTTTTCTACGGGGTCTGACGC
TCAGTGGAACGAAAACTCACGTTAAGGGATTTTGGTCATGAGATTATCAAAAAGGATCTTCACCTAGATC
CTTTTAAATTAAAAATGAAGTTTTAAATCAATCTAAAGTATATATGAGTAAACTTGGTCTGACAGTTACC
AATGCTTAATCAGTGAGGCACCTATCTCAGCGATCTGTCTCTTTCGTTCATCCATAGTTGCCTGACTCCC
CGTCGTGTAGATAACTACGATACGGGAGGGCTTACCATCTGGCCCCAGTGCTGCAATAATACCGCGGGAC
CCACGCTCACCGGCTCCAGATTTATCAGCAATAAACCAGCCAGCCGGAAGGGCCGAGCGCAGAAGTGGTC
CTGCAACTTTATCCGCCTCCATCCAGTCTATTAATTGTTGCCGGGAAGCTAGAGTAAGTAGTTCGCCAGT
TAATAGTTTGCGCAACGTTGTTGCCATCGCTACAGGCATCGTGGTATCACGCTCGTCGTTTGGTATGGCT
TCATTCAGCTCCGGTTCCCAACGATCAAGGCGAGTTACATGATCCCCCATGTTGCGCAAAAAAGCGGTTA
GCTCCTTCGGTCCTCCGATCGTTGTCAGAAGTAAGTTGGCCGCCGTGTTATCACTCATGGTTATGGCAGC
ACTACATAATTCTCTTACTGTCATGCCATCCGTAAGATGCTTTTCTGTGACTGGTGAGTACTCAACCAAG
TCATTCTGAGAATAGTGTATGCGGCGACCGAGTTGCTCTTGCCCGGCGTCAATACGGGATAATACCGCGC
CACATAGCAGAACTTTAAAAGTGCTCATCATTGGAAAACGTTCTTCGGGGCGAAAACTCTCAAGGATCTT
ACCGCTGTTGAGATCCAGTTCGATGTAACCCACTCGTGCACCCAACTGATCTTCAGCATCTTTTACTTTC
ACCAGCGTTTCTGGGTGAGCAAAAACAGGAAGGCAAAATGCCGCAAAAAAGGGAATAAGGGCGACACGGA
AATGTTGAATACTCATACTCTTCCTTTTTCAATATTATTGAAGCATTTATCAGGGTTATTGTCTCATGAG
CGGATACATATTTGAATGTATTTAG
Features (pLannotate 1.2.2; 8 found; start..end, strand, type, name):
    118..138     -  CDS            lacZα (fragment): LacZα fragment of β-galactosidase; lacZ fragment
   1395..1894    +  promoter       PGK promoter: mouse phosphoglycerate kinase 1 promoter
   1919..2513    +  CDS            PuroR (fragment): puromycin N-acetyltransferase; pac from Streptomyces alboniger; confers resistance to puromycin
   2577..3296    +  CDS            EGFP: the original enhanced GFP (Yang et al., 1996) mammalian codon-optimized
   3324..3548    +  polyA_signal   bGH poly(A) signal: bovine growth hormone polyadenylation signal
   4347..4935    -  rep_origin     ori: high-copy-number ColE1/pMB1/pBR322/pUC origin of replication
   5106..5966    -  CDS            AmpR: β-lactamase; bla; confers resistance to ampicillin, carbenicillin, and related antibiotics
   5967..26      -  promoter       AmpR promoter (across the origin): bla
