[The description below was written by a language model from this plasmid's Addgene catalogue record and pLannotate feature annotations shown in this document.]
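Description:
pMV-hAT-3_AMi is a 6,045 nt donor plasmid for the hAT-3_AMi DNA transposon, built on the pMV backbone and catalogued as a mammalian expression vector. It is maintained in E. coli through a high-copy ColE1/pUC-type origin and selected with ampicillin via the β-lactamase gene and its native promoter. A short remnant of lacZα is also detected, most likely a leftover of the cloning vector rather than a functional element.

The recorded insert is a synthetic version of the terminal inverted repeats (TIRs) of hAT-3_AMi, a member of the hAT transposon superfamily. The TIRs themselves are not picked up by the automated annotation, so their exact positions are not stated. The unannotated stretches on either side of the reporter cassette are plausible locations, but the record does not confirm this.

The annotated cargo is a mammalian selection and reporter unit. A mouse PGK promoter drives a puromycin N-acetyltransferase coding sequence (flagged as a fragment, probably because it lacks a stop codon), followed after a short gap by EGFP and a bovine growth hormone polyadenylation signal. This layout suggests both proteins are made from a single transcript, possibly joined by a linker or self-cleaving peptide, though no such element is annotated.

No transposase gene is annotated on the plasmid, so as a donor it would be paired with a separate source of the matching transposase. The transposase would recognise the TIRs, excise the flanked cargo and integrate it into the host genome, and stable puromycin resistance or EGFP fluorescence would then report transposition. The associated publication surveyed 130 DNA transposons for activity in human cells with the aim of expanding genome engineering tools.
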