Addgene plasmid #217240: pMV-hAT-3_AMi
Purpose: Donor plasmid of hAT-3_AMi Transposon
Depositing lab: Yong E Zhang. Depositing organization: Institute of Zoology, Chinese Academy of Sciences. Publication: Heterologous survey of 130 DNA transposons in human cells highlights their functional divergence and expands the genome engineering toolbox. Zhang T, Tan S, Tang N, Li Y, Zhang C, Sun J, Guo Y, Gao H, Cai Y, Sun W, Wang C, Fu L, Ma H, Wu Y, Hu X, Zhang X, Gee P, Yan W, Zhao Y, Chen Q, Guo B, Wang H, Zhang YE. Cell. 2024 Jul 11;187(14):3741-3760.e30. doi: 10.1016/j.cell.2024.05.007. Epub 2024 Jun 5. PubMed 38843831.
Backbone
  Vector backbone: pMV
  Vector type: Mammalian Expression
Growth in bacteria
  Bacterial resistance: Ampicillin, 100 μg/mL
  Growth temperature: 37°C
  Growth strain: DH5alpha
  Copy number: High Copy
Gene/Insert
  Gene/Insert name: TIRs of hAT-3_AMi transposon
  Species: Synthetic
  Cloning method: Restriction Enzyme; 5′ cloning site Unknown (unknown if destroyed); 3′ cloning site Unknown (unknown if destroyed)
Terms and licenses: Academic/Nonprofit Terms; Industry Terms: Not Available to Industry
How to cite: pMV-hAT-3_AMi was a gift from Yong E Zhang (Addgene plasmid # 217240 ; http://n2t.net/addgene:217240 ; RRID:Addgene_217240)
